>Addgene plasmid #54633 | mKOet-Lifeact-7 | depositor partial sequence | sequence record 85030 | insert sequence
GACGTCAGATCCGCTAGCGCCACCATGGGCGTGGCCGACTTGATCAAGAAGTTCGAGTCCATCTCCAAGG
AGGAGGGGGATCCACCGGTCGCCACCATGGTGAGCAAGGGCGAGGAGAATAACATGGCCGTGATTAAACC
AGAGATGAAGATGAGGTACTACATGGACGGCTCCGTCAATGGGCATGAGTTCACAATTGAAGGTGAAGGC
ACAGGCAGACCTTACGAGGGACATCAAGAGATGACACTACGCGTCACAATGGCCAAGGGCGGGCCAATGC
CTTTCGCGTTTGACTTAGTGTCACACGTGTTCTGTTACGGCCACAGACCTTTTACTAAATATCCAGAAGA
GATACCAGACTATTTCAAACAAGCATTTCCTGAAGGCCTGTCATGGGAAAGGTCGTTGGAGTTCGAAGAT
GGTGGGTCCGCTTCAGTCAGTGCGCATATAAGCCTTAGAGGAAACACCTTCTACCACAAATCCAAATTTA
CTGGGGTTAACTTTCCTGCCGATGGTCCTATCATGCAAAACCAAAGTGTTGATTGGGAGCCATCAACCGA
GAAAATTACTGCCAGCGACGGAGTTCTGAAGGGTGATGTTACGATGTACCTAAAACTTGAAGGAGGCGGC
AATCACAAATGCCAATTCAAGACTACTTACAAGGCGGCAAAAAAGATTCTTAAAATGCCAGGAAGCCATT
ACATCAGCCATCGCCTCGTCAGGAAAACCGAAGGCAACATTACTGAGCTGGTAGAAGATGCAGTAGCTCA
TTCCGGCGGCATGGACGAGCTGTACAAGTAAGCGGCCGCGACTCTAGATCATAATCAGCCATACCACATT
TGTAGAGGTTTTACTTGCTTTAAAAAAACCTCCCACACCTCCCCCCTGAACCTGAAACATAAAATGAATG
CAATTGTTGTTGT
