>Addgene plasmid #54633 | mKOet-Lifeact-7 | addgene partial sequence | sequence record 91818 | CMV-F 5'-CGCAAATGGGCGGTAGGCGTG-3'
GTGAACCGTCAGATCCGCTAGCGCCACCATGGGCGTGGCCGACTTGATCAAGAAGTTCGAGTCCATCTCC
AAGGAGGAGGGGGATCCACCGGTCGCCACCATGGTGAGCAAGGGCGAGGAGAATAACATGGCCGTGATTA
AACCAGAGATGAAGATGAGGTACTACATGGACGGCTCCGTCAATGGGCATGAGTTCACAATTGAAGGTGA
AGGCACAGGCAGACCTTACGAGGGACATCAAGAGATGACACTACGCGTCACAATGGCCAAGGGCGGGCCA
ATGCCTTTCGCGTTTGACTTAGTGTCACACGTGTTCTGTTACGGCCACAGACCTTTTACTAAATATCCAG
AAGAGATACCAGACTATTTCAAACAAGCATTTCCTGAAGGCCTGTCATGGGAAAGGTCGTTGGAGTTCGA
AGATGGTGGGTCCGCTTCAGTCAGTGCGCATATAAGCCTTAGAGGAAACACCTTCTACCACAAATCCAAA
TTTACTGGGGTTAACTTTCCTGCCGATGGTCCTATCATGCAAAACCAAAGTGTTGATTGGGAGCCATCAA
CCGAGAAAATTACTGCCAGCGACGGAGTTCTGAAGGGTGATGTTACGATGTACCTAAAACTTGAAGGAGG
CGGCAATCACAAATGCCAATTCAAGACTACTTACAAGGCGGCAAAAAAGATTCTTAAAATGCCAGGAAGC
CATTACATCAGCCATCGCCTCGTCAGGAAAACCGAAGGCAACATTACTGAGCTGGTAGAAGATGCAGTAG
CTCATTCCGGCGGCATGGACGAGCTGTACAAGTAAGCGGCCGCGACTCTAGATCATAATCAGCCATACCA
CATTTGTAGAGGTT
