[The description below was written by a language model from this plasmid's Addgene catalogue record.]
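Description:
mKOet-Lifeact-7 is a mammalian expression plasmid of about 4.8 kb that encodes a fluorescent actin marker. The payload is Lifeact fused to mKOet, with the fluorescent protein placed at the C-terminal end of the fusion. Lifeact is a short actin-binding peptide widely used to label filamentous actin in living cells without expressing full-length tagged actin. mKOet is an orange fluorescent protein, apparently of the monomeric Kusabira Orange (mKO) family given the insert name, with a recorded excitation maximum of 548 nm and emission maximum of 561 nm. The catalogue lists the entry as an empty backbone, although it also names Lifeact-mKO as the insert, so the plasmid is best understood as a ready-to-use localization construct rather than a vector awaiting a gene of interest. The meaning of the "7" in the name is not explained in the record.

The plasmid is propagated in E. coli as a high-copy plasmid under kanamycin selection. It also carries a neomycin resistance marker, so transfected mammalian cells can be selected with G418 to derive stable lines. The record does not state the promoter driving the fusion, the origin of replication, the polyadenylation signal or any linker between Lifeact and mKOet, and no feature table is available to confirm these elements. Based on the stated localization and spectral properties, the construct is typically used to visualize the actin cytoskeleton by fluorescence microscopy in transfected mammalian cells. Its orange emission could also allow it to be combined with markers in other colour channels.
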