Addgene plasmid #54633: mKOet-Lifeact-7
Purpose: (Empty Backbone) Localization: Actin, Excitation: 548, Emission: 561
Depositing lab: Michael Davidson. Depositing organization: Florida State University, Tallahassee.
Backbone
  Vector backbone: mKOet-Lifeact
  Backbone size w/o insert (bp): 4800
  Vector type: Mammalian Expression
  Selectable markers: Neomycin (select with G418)
  Backbone size (bp): 4800
  Tag / fusion protein: mKOet (C terminal on backbone)
Growth in bacteria
  Bacterial resistance: Kanamycin, 50 μg/mL
  Growth temperature: 37°C
  Growth strain: DH5alpha
  Copy number: High Copy
Gene/Insert
  Gene/Insert name: Lifeact-mKO
  Tag / fusion protein: mKOet (C terminal on backbone)
Terms and licenses: Academic/Nonprofit Terms; Industry Terms: Not Available to Industry
Depositor comments: . Excitation = 548; Emission = 561
How to cite: mKOet-Lifeact-7 was a gift from Michael Davidson (Addgene plasmid # 54633 ; http://n2t.net/addgene:54633 ; RRID:Addgene_54633)
